>Addgene plasmid #107495 | pCEP4-SERTF556H-myc | depositor full sequence | sequence record 205714 | pCEP4-SERTF556H-myc sequence 12145 bps
GCCGGCAAGGCCGGATCCAGACATGATAAGATACATTGATGAGTTTGGACAAACCACAACTAGAATGCAG
TGAAAAAAATGCTTTATTTGTGAAATTTGTGATGCTATTGCTTTATTTGTAACCATTATAAGCTGCAATA
AACAAGTTAACAACAACAATTGCATTCATTTTATGTTTCAGGTTCAGGGGGAGGTGTGGGAGGTTTTTTA
AAGCAAGTAAAACCTCTACAAATGTGGTATGGCTGATTATGATCCGGCTGCCTCGCGCGTTTCGGTGATG
ACGGTGAAAACCTCTGACACATGCAGCTCCCGGAGACGGTCACAGCTTGTCTGTAAGCGGATGCCGGGAG
CAGACAAGCCCGTCAGGGCGCGTCAGCGGGTGTTGGCGGGTGTCGGGGCGCAGCCATGAGGTCGACTCTA
GAGGATCGATCCCCGCCCCGGACGAACTAAACCTGACTACGACATCTCTGCCCCTTCTTCGCGGGGCAGT
GCATGTAATCCCTTCAGTTGGTTGGTACAACTTGCCAACTGGGCCCTGTTCCACATGTGACACGGGGGGG
GACCAAACACAAAGGGGTTCTCTGACTGTAGTTGACATCCTTATAAATGGATGTGCACATTTGCCAACAC
TGAGTGGCTTTCATCCTGGAGCAGACTTTGCAGTCTGTGGACTGCAACACAACATTGCCTTTATGTGTAA
CTCTTGGCTGAAGCTCTTACACCAATGCTGGGGGACATGTACCTCCCAGGGGCCCAGGAAGACTACGGGA
GGCTACACCAACGTCAATCAGAGGGGCCTGTGTAGCTACCGATAAGCGGACCCTCAAGAGGGCATTAGCA
ATAGTGTTTATAAGGCCCCCTTGTTAACCCTAAACGGGTAGCATATGCTTCCCGGGTAGTAGTATATACT
ATCCAGACTAACCCTAATTCAATAGCATATGTTACCCAACGGGAAGCATATGCTATCGAATTAGGGTTAG
TAAAAGGGTCCTAAGGAACAGCGATATCTCCCACCCCATGAGCTGTCACGGTTTTATTTACATGGGGTCA
GGATTCCACGAGGGTAGTGAACCATTTTAGTCACAAGGGCAGTGGCTGAAGATCAAGGAGCGGGCAGTGA
ACTCTCCTGAATCTTCGCCTGCTTCTTCATTCTCCTTCGTTTAGCTAATAGAATAACTGCTGAGTTGTGA
ACAGTAAGGTGTATGTGAGGTGCTCGAAAACAAGGTTTCAGGTGACGCCCCCAGAATAAAATTTGGACGG
GGGGTTCAGTGGTGGCATTGTGCTATGACACCAATATAACCCTCACAAACCCCTTGGGCAATAAATACTA
GTGTAGGAATGAAACATTCTGAATATCTTTAACAATAGAAATCCATGGGGTGGGGACAAGCCGTAAAGAC
TGGATGTCCATCTCACACGAATTTATGGCTATGGGCAACACATAATCCTAGTGCAATATGATACTGGGGT
TATTAAGATGTGTCCCAGGCAGGGACCAAGACAGGTGAACCATGTTGTTACACTCTATTTGTAACAAGGG
GAAAGAGAGTGGACGCCGACAGCAGCGGACTCCACTGGTTGTCTCTAACACCCCCGAAAATTAAACGGGG
CTCCACGCCAATGGGGCCCATAAACAAAGACAAGTGGCCACTCTTTTTTTTGAAATTGTGGAGTGGGGGC
ACGCGTCAGCCCCCACACGCCGCCCTGCGGTTTTGGACTGTAAAATAAGGGTGTAATAACTTGGCTGATT
GTAACCCCGCTAACCACTGCGGTCAAACCACTTGCCCACAAAACCACTAATGGCACCCCGGGGAATACCT
GCATAAGTAGGTGGGCGGGCCAAGATAGGGGCGCGATTGCTGCGATCTGGAGGACAAATTACACACACTT
GCGCCTGAGCGCCAAGCACAGGGTTGTTGGTCCTCATATTCACGAGGTCGCTGAGAGCACGGTGGGCTAA
TGTTGCCATGGGTAGCATATACTACCCAAATATCTGGATAGCATATGCTATCCTAATCTATATCTGGGTA
GCATAGGCTATCCTAATCTATATCTGGGTAGCATATGCTATCCTAATCTATATCTGGGTAGTATATGCTA
TCCTAATTTATATCTGGGTAGCATAGGCTATCCTAATCTATATCTGGGTAGCATATGCTATCCTAATCTA
TATCTGGGTAGTATATGCTATCCTAATCTGTATCCGGGTAGCATATGCTATCCTAATAGAGATTAGGGTA
GTATATGCTATCCTAATTTATATCTGGGTAGCATATACTACCCAAATATCTGGATAGCATATGCTATCCT
AATCTATATCTGGGTAGCATATGCTATCCTAATCTATATCTGGGTAGCATAGGCTATCCTAATCTATATC
TGGGTAGCATATGCTATCCTAATCTATATCTGGGTAGTATATGCTATCCTAATTTATATCTGGGTAGCAT
AGGCTATCCTAATCTATATCTGGGTAGCATATGCTATCCTAATCTATATCTGGGTAGTATATGCTATCCT
AATCTGTATCCGGGTAGCATATGCTATCCTCATGCATATACAGTCAGCATATGATACCCAGTAGTAGAGT
GGGAGTGCTATCCTTTGCATATGCCGCCACCTCCCAAGGGGGCGTGAATTTTCGCTGCTTGTCCTTTTCC
TGCTGGTTGCTCCCATTCTTAGGTGAATTTAAGGAGGCCAGGCTAAAGCCGTCGCATGTCTGATTGCTCA
CCAGGTAAATGTCGCTAATGTTTTCCAACGCGAGAAGGTGTTGAGCGCGGAGCTGAGTGACGTGACAACA
TGGGTATGCCCAATTGCCCCATGTTGGGAGGACGAAAATGGTGACAAGACAGATGGCCAGAAATACACCA
ACAGCACGCATGATGTCTACTGGGGATTTATTCTTTAGTGCGGGGGAATACACGGCTTTTAATACGATTG
AGGGCGTCTCCTAACAAGTTACATCACTCCTGCCCTTCCTCACCCTCATCTCCATCACCTCCTTCATCTC
CGTCATCTCCGTCATCACCCTCCGCGGCAGCCCCTTCCACCATAGGTGGAAACCAGGGAGGCAAATCTAC
TCCATCGTCAAAGCTGCACACAGTCACCCTGATATTGCAGGTAGGAGCGGGCTTTGTCATAACAAGGTCC
TTAATCGCATCCTTCAAAACCTCAGCAAATATATGAGTTTGTAAAAAGACCATGAAATAACAGACAATGG
ACTCCCTTAGCGGGCCAGGTTGTGGGCCGGGTCCAGGGGCCATTCCAAAGGGGAGACGACTCAATGGTGT
AAGACGACATTGTGGAATAGCAAGGGCAGTTCCTCGCCTTAGGTTGTAAAGGGAGGTCTTACTACCTCCA
TATACGAACACACCGGCGACCCAAGTTCCTTCGTCGGTAGTCCTTTCTACGTGACTCCTAGCCAGGAGAG
CTCTTAAACCTTCTGCAATGTTCTCAAATTTCGGGTTGGAACCTCCTTGACCACGATGCTTTCCAAACCA
CCCTCCTTTTTTGCGCCTGCCTCCATCACCCTGACCCCGGGGTCCAGTGCTTGGGCCTTCTCCTGGGTCA
TCTGCGGGGCCCTGCTCTATCGCTCCCGGGGGCACGTCAGGCTCACCATCTGGGCCACCTTCTTGGTGGT
ATTCAAAATAATCGGCTTCCCCTACAGGGTGGAAAAATGGCCTTCTACCTGGAGGGGGCCTGCGCGGTGG
AGACCCGGATGATGATGACTGACTACTGGGACTCCTGGGCCTCTTTTCTCCACGTCCACGACCTCTCCCC
CTGGCTCTTTCACGACTTCCCCCCCTGGCTCTTTCACGTCCTCTACCCCGGCGGCCTCCACTACCTCCTC
GACCCCGGCCTCCACTACCTCCTCGACCCCGGCCTCCACTGCCTCCTCGACCCCGGCCTCCACCTCCTGC
TCCTGCCCCTCCTGCTCCTGCCCCTCCTCCTGCTCCTGCCCCTCCTGCCCCTCCTGCTCCTGCCCCTCCT
GCCCCTCCTGCTCCTGCCCCTCCTGCCCCTCCTGCTCCTGCCCCTCCTGCCCCTCCTCCTGCTCCTGCCC
CTCCTGCCCCTCCTCCTGCTCCTGCCCCTCCTGCCCCTCCTGCTCCTGCCCCTCCTGCCCCTCCTGCTCC
TGCCCCTCCTGCCCCTCCTGCTCCTGCCCCTCCTGCTCCTGCCCCTCCTGCTCCTGCCCCTCCTGCTCCT
GCCCCTCCTGCCCCTCCTGCCCCTCCTCCTGCTCCTGCCCCTCCTGCTCCTGCCCCTCCTGCCCCTCCTG
CCCCTCCTGCTCCTGCCCCTCCTCCTGCTCCTGCCCCTCCTGCCCCTCCTGCCCCTCCTCCTGCTCCTGC
CCCTCCTGCCCCTCCTCCTGCTCCTGCCCCTCCTCCTGCTCCTGCCCCTCCTGCCCCTCCTGCCCCTCCT
CCTGCTCCTGCCCCTCCTGCCCCTCCTCCTGCTCCTGCCCCTCCTCCTGCTCCTGCCCCTCCTGCCCCTC
CTGCCCCTCCTCCTGCTCCTGCCCCTCCTCCTGCTCCTGCCCCTCCTGCCCCTCCTGCCCCTCCTGCCCC
TCCTCCTGCTCCTGCCCCTCCTCCTGCTCCTGCCCCTCCTGCTCCTGCCCCTCCCGCTCCTGCTCCTGCT
CCTGTTCCACCGTGGGTCCCTTTGCAGCCAATGCAACTTGGACGTTTTTGGGGTCTCCGGACACCATCTC
TATGTCTTGGCCCTGATCCTGAGCCGCCCGGGGCTCCTGGTCTTCCGCCTCCTCGTCCTCGTCCTCTTCC
CCGTCCTCGTCCATGGTTATCACCCCCTCTTCTTTGAGGTCCACTGCCGCCGGAGCCTTCTGGTCCAGAT
GTGTCTCCCTTCTCTCCTAGGCCATTTCCAGGTCCTGTACCTGGCCCCTCGTCAGACATGATTCACACTA
AAAGAGATCAATAGACATCTTTATTAGACGACGCTCAGTGAATACAGGGAGTGCAGACTCCTGCCCCCTC
CAACAGCCCCCCCACCCTCATCCCCTTCATGGTCGCTGTCAGACAGATCCAGGTCTGAAAATTCCCCATC
CTCCGAACCATCCTCGTCCTCATCACCAATTACTCGCAGCCCGGAAAACTCCCGCTGAACATCCTCAAGA
TTTGCGTCCTGAGCCTCAAGCCAGGCCTCAAATTCCTCGTCCCCCTTTTTGCTGGACGGTAGGGATGGGG
ATTCTCGGGACCCCTCCTCTTCCTCTTCAAGGTCACCAGACAGAGATGCTACTGGGGCAACGGAAGAAAA
GCTGGGTGCGGCCTGTGAGGATCAGCTTATCGATGATAAGCTGTCAAACATGAGAATTCTTGAAGACGAA
AGGGCCTCGTGATACGCCTATTTTTATAGGTTAATGTCATGATAATAATGGTTTCTTAGACGTCAGGTGG
CACTTTTCGGGGAAATGTGCGCGGAACCCCTATTTGTTTATTTTTCTAAATACATTCAAATATGTATCCG
CTCATGAGACAATAACCCTGATAAATGCTTCAATAATATTGAAAAAGGAAGAGTATGAGTATTCAACATT
TCCGTGTCGCCCTTATTCCCTTTTTTGCGGCATTTTGCCTTCCTGTTTTTGCTCACCCAGAAACGCTGGT
GAAAGTAAAAGATGCTGAAGATCAGTTGGGTGCACGAGTGGGTTACATCGAACTGGATCTCAACAGCGGT
AAGATCCTTGAGAGTTTTCGCCCCGAAGAACGTTTTCCAATGATGAGCACTTTTAAAGTTCTGCTATGTG
GCGCGGTATTATCCCGTGTTGACGCCGGGCAAGAGCAACTCGGTCGCCGCATACACTATTCTCAGAATGA
CTTGGTTGAGTACTCACCAGTCACAGAAAAGCATCTTACGGATGGCATGACAGTAAGAGAATTATGCAGT
GCTGCCATAACCATGAGTGATAACACTGCGGCCAACTTACTTCTGACAACGATCGGAGGACCGAAGGAGC
TAACCGCTTTTTTGCACAACATGGGGGATCATGTAACTCGCCTTGATCGTTGGGAACCGGAGCTGAATGA
AGCCATACCAAACGACGAGCGTGACACCACGATGCCTGCAGCAATGGCAACAACGTTGCGCAAACTATTA
ACTGGCGAACTACTTACTCTAGCTTCCCGGCAACAATTAATAGACTGGATGGAGGCGGATAAAGTTGCAG
GACCACTTCTGCGCTCGGCCCTTCCGGCTGGCTGGTTTATTGCTGATAAATCTGGAGCCGGTGAGCGTGG
GTCTCGCGGTATCATTGCAGCACTGGGGCCAGATGGTAAGCCCTCCCGTATCGTAGTTATCTACACGACG
GGGAGTCAGGCAACTATGGATGAACGAAATAGACAGATCGCTGAGATAGGTGCCTCACTGATTAAGCATT
GGTAACTGTCAGACCAAGTTTACTCATATATACTTTAGATTGATTTAAAACTTCATTTTTAATTTAAAAG
GATCTAGGTGAAGATCCTTTTTGATAATCTCATGACCAAAATCCCTTAACGTGAGTTTTCGTTCCACTGA
GCGTCAGACCCCGTAGAAAAGATCAAAGGATCTTCTTGAGATCCTTTTTTTCTGCGCGTAATCTGCTGCT
TGCAAACAAAAAAACCACCGCTACCAGCGGTGGTTTGTTTGCCGGATCAAGAGCTACCAACTCTTTTTCC
GAAGGTAACTGGCTTCAGCAGAGCGCAGATACCAAATACTGTCCTTCTAGTGTAGCCGTAGTTAGGCCAC
CACTTCAAGAACTCTGTAGCACCGCCTACATACCTCGCTCTGCTAATCCTGTTACCAGTGGCTGCTGCCA
GTGGCGATAAGTCGTGTCTTACCGGGTTGGACTCAAGACGATAGTTACCGGATAAGGCGCAGCGGTCGGG
CTGAACGGGGGGTTCGTGCACACAGCCCAGCTTGGAGCGAACGACCTACACCGAACTGAGATACCTACAG
CGTGAGCTATGAGAAAGCGCCACGCTTCCCGAAGGGAGAAAGGCGGACAGGTATCCGGTAAGCGGCAGGG
TCGGAACAGGAGAGCGCACGAGGGAGCTTCCAGGGGGAAACGCCTGGTATCTTTATAGTCCTGTCGGGTT
TCGCCACCTCTGACTTGAGCGTCGATTTTTGTGATGCTCGTCAGGGGGGCGGAGCCTATGGAAAAACGCC
AGCAACGCGGCCTTTTTACGGTTCCTGGCCTTTTGCTGGCCTTGAAGCTGTCCCTGATGGTCGTCATCTA
CCTGCCTGGACAGCATGGCCTGCAACGCGGGCATCCCGATGCCGCCGGAAGCGAGAAGAATCATAATGGG
GAAGGCCATCCAGCCTCGCGTCGCGAACGCCAGCAAGACGTAGCCCAGCGCGTCGGCCCCGAGATGCGCC
GCGTGCGGCTGCTGGAGATGGCGGACGCGATGGATATGTTCTGCCAAGGGTTGGTTTGCGCATTCACAGT
TCTCCGCAAGAATTGATTGGCTCCAATTCTTGGAGTGGTGAATCCGTTAGCGAGGTGCCGCCCTGCTTCA
TCCCCGTGGCCCGTTGCTCGCGTTTGCTGGCGGTGTCCCCGGAAGAAATATATTTGCATGTCTTTAGTTC
TATGATGACACAAACCCCGCCCAGCGTCTTGTCATTGGCGAATTCGAACACGCAGATGCAGTCGGGGCGG
CGCGGTCCGAGGTCCACTTCGCATATTAAGGTGACGCGTGTGGCCTCGAACACCGAGCGACCCTGCAGCG
ACCCGCTTAACAGCGTCAACAGCGTGCCGCAGATCCCGGGGGGCAATGAGATATGAAAAAGCCTGAACTC
ACCGCGACGTCTGTCGAGAAGTTTCTGATCGAAAAGTTCGACAGCGTCTCCGACCTGATGCAGCTCTCGG
AGGGCGAAGAATCTCGTGCTTTCAGCTTCGATGTAGGAGGGCGTGGATATGTCCTGCGGGTAAATAGCTG
CGCCGATGGTTTCTACAAAGATCGTTATGTTTATCGGCACTTTGCATCGGCCGCGCTCCCGATTCCGGAA
GTGCTTGACATTGGGGAATTCAGCGAGAGCCTGACCTATTGCATCTCCCGCCGTGCACAGGGTGTCACGT
TGCAAGACCTGCCTGAAACCGAACTGCCCGCTGTTCTGCAGCCGGTCGCGGAGGCCATGGATGCGATCGC
TGCGGCCGATCTTAGCCAGACGAGCGGGTTCGGCCCATTCGGACCGCAAGGAATCGGTCAATACACTACA
TGGCGTGATTTCATATGCGCGATTGCTGATCCCCATGTGTATCACTGGCAAACTGTGATGGACGACACCG
TCAGTGCGTCCGTCGCGCAGGCTCTCGATGAGCTGATGCTTTGGGCCGAGGACTGCCCCGAAGTCCGGCA
CCTCGTGCACGCGGATTTCGGCTCCAACAATGTCCTGACGGACAATGGCCGCATAACAGCGGTCATTGAC
TGGAGCGAGGCGATGTTCGGGGATTCCCAATACGAGGTCGCCAACATCTTCTTCTGGAGGCCGTGGTTGG
CTTGTATGGAGCAGCAGACGCGCTACTTCGAGCGGAGGCATCCGGAGCTTGCAGGATCGCCGCGGCTCCG
GGCGTATATGCTCCGCATTGGTCTTGACCAACTCTATCAGAGCTTGGTTGACGGCAATTTCGATGATGCA
GCTTGGGCGCAGGGTCGATGCGACGCAATCGTCCGATCCGGAGCCGGGACTGTCGGGCGTACACAAATCG
CCCGCAGAAGCGCGGCCGTCTGGACCGATGGCTGTGTAGAAGTACTCGCCGATAGTGGAAACCGACGCCC
CAGCACTCGTCCGGATCGGGAGATGGGGGAGGCTAACTGAAACACGGAAGGAGACAATACCGGAAGGAAC
CCGCGCTATGACGGCAATAAAAAGACAGAATAAAACGCACGGGTGTTGGGTCGTTTGTTCATAAACGCGG
GGTTCGGTCCCAGGGCTGGCACTCTGTCGATACCCCACCGAGACCCCATTGGGGCCAATACGCCCGCGTT
TCTTCCTTTTCCCCACCCCACCCCCCAAGTTCGGGTGAAGGCCCAGGGCTCGCAGCCAACGTCGGGGCGG
CAGGCCCTGCCATAGCCACTGGCCCCGTGGGTTAGGGACGGGGTCCCCCATGGGGAATGGTTTATGGTTC
GTGGGGGTTATTATTTTGGGCGTTGCGTGGGGTCAGGTCCACGACTGGACTGAGCAGACAGACCCATGGT
TTTTGGATGGCCTGGGCATGGACCGCATGTACTGGCGCGACACGAACACCGGGCGTCTGTGGCTGCCAAA
CACCCCCGACCCCCAAAAACCACCGCGCGGATTTCTGGCGTGCCAAGCTAGTCGACCAATTCTCATGTTT
GACAGCTTATCATCGCAGATCCGGGCAACGTTGTTGCCATTGCTGCAGGCGCAGAACTGGTAGGTATGGA
AGATCTATACATTGAATCAATATTGGCAATTAGCCATATTAGTCATTGGTTATATAGCATAAATCAATAT
TGGCTATTGGCCATTGCATACGTTGTATCTATATCATAATATGTACATTTATATTGGCTCATGTCCAATA
TGACCGCCATGTTGACATTGATTATTGACTAGTTATTAATAGTAATCAATTACGGGGTCATTAGTTCATA
GCCCATATATGGAGTTCCGCGTTACATAACTTACGGTAAATGGCCCGCCTGGCTGACCGCCCAACGACCC
CCGCCCATTGACGTCAATAATGACGTATGTTCCCATAGTAACGCCAATAGGGACTTTCCATTGACGTCAA
TGGGTGGAGTATTTACGGTAAACTGCCCACTTGGCAGTACATCAAGTGTATCATATGCCAAGTCCGCCCC
CTATTGACGTCAATGACGGTAAATGGCCCGCCTGGCATTATGCCCAGTACATGACCTTACGGGACTTTCC
TACTTGGCAGTACATCTACGTATTAGTCATCGCTATTACCATGGTGATGCGGTTTTGGCAGTACACCAAT
GGGCGTGGATAGCGGTTTGACTCACGGGGATTTCCAAGTCTCCACCCCATTGACGTCAATGGGAGTTTGT
TTTGGCACCAAAATCAACGGGACTTTCCAAAATGTCGTAATAACCCCGCCCCGTTGACGCAAATGGGCGG
TAGGCGTGTACGGTGGGAGGTCTATATAAGCAGAGCTCGTTTAGTGAACCGTCAGATCTCTAGAAGCTGG
GTACCAGCTGCTAGCGCCACCATGGAGACCACCCCCCTGAACAGTCAAAAGCAACTCTCTGCCTGTGAGG
ATGGAGAGGACTGTCAGGAGAATGGCGTTCTTCAAAAGGTTGTACCCACCCCTGGAGATAAGGTGGAAAG
CGGCCAGATTTCCAACGGCTACAGCGCCGTGCCATCACCTGGAGCCGGGGATGATACACGGCACAGCATT
CCCGCAACCACCACGACACTGGTTGCAGAGCTTCACCAGGGCGAGAGGGAGACGTGGGGCAAAAAGGTAG
ATTTTCTGCTTTCCGTGATCGGTTACGCGGTCGATCTGGGGAACGTGTGGAGGTTCCCTTACATTTGTTA
CCAAAACGGAGGGGGTGCCTTCTTGCTGCCCTACACAATTATGGCGATTTTTGGGGGTATCCCGCTCTTC
TACATGGAACTGGCCTTGGGTCAGTACCACCGGAACGGCTGCATTAGCATTTGGCGCAAGATATGCCCCA
TTTTCAAGGGAATCGGATACGCAATCTGTATAATCGCGTTCTATATTGCATCATATTACAACACCATCAT
GGCCTGGGCCCTTTATTACTTGATCAGCAGTTTCACCGACCAATTGCCGTGGACGAGCTGTAAGAACTCA
TGGAATACCGGGAACTGTACCAACTACTTCTCTGAGGACAGCTCAGGAGGTAGCGGGGGTGAACAGAAGC
TGATTAGCGAGGAGGACTTGGGCAGTCCAGGCGGAAGCGGCAACATCACTTGGACACTCCATAGTACGAG
CCCCGCAGAGGAGTTTTACACCAGGCACGTACTGCAGATTCATAGGAGCAAGGGTCTGCAAGACCTGGGC
GGTATTAGCTGGCAGCTCGCATTGTGCATAATGTTGATCTTTACGGTGATCTATTTCTCTATCTGGAAGG
GAGTAAAGACATCCGGCAAGGTGGTGTGGGTGACGGCGACCTTCCCCTACATTATACTCAGCGTGTTGTT
GGTGAGGGGGGCAACCCTGCCTGGGGCCTGGCGAGGCGTGCTGTTCTATCTCAAGCCAAACTGGCAGAAG
CTTCTTGAAACCGGAGTGTGGATCGACGCGGCCGCGCAAATCTTCTTTTCCCTCGGTCCCGGCTTCGGGG
TCCTTCTGGCATTCGCAAGCTACAACAAGTTCAACAATAACTGCTACCAGGACGCCCTCGTGACAAGTGT
AGTGAACTGCATGACCTCTTTCGTGAGCGGGTTTGTGATCTTCACAGTACTCGGATATATGGCTGAGATG
AGGAACGAAGATGTTAGTGAGGTTGCCAAAGACGCTGGCCCGAGCCTGTTGTTCATCACATACGCCGAGG
CTATCGCGAACATGCCCGCATCTACTTTCTTCGCCATCATCTTTTTCCTGATGCTGATAACCCTTGGGCT
GGATAGCACCTTCGCCGGACTGGAGGGTGTCATCACTGCCGTTCTCGACGAGTTCCCCCATGTGTGGGCC
AAGCGACGGGAAAGGTTCGTGCTGGCCGTCGTAATCACATGCTTCTTCGGCTCACTGGTGACCCTTACCT
TTGGCGGTGCGTACGTGGTCAAGCTGCTCGAAGAGTACGCCACTGGACCGGCGGTTCTGACCGTGGCATT
GATCGAGGCCGTGGCCGTAAGCTGGTTTTACGGCATCACGCAGTTCTGTAGGGACGTGAAAGAGATGCTG
GGCTTTTCTCCCGGTTGGTTTTGGAGGATTTGTTGGGTAGCAATTAGCCCCCTGTTTCTCCTTTTCATTA
TTTGCTCTCATCTGATGTCTCCACCGCAGCTCCGACTGTTTCAGTACAACTACCCCTACTGGTCAATTAT
CCTGGGCTATTGTATCGGCACCTCAAGTTTCATCTGCATCCCCACATACATCGCATACAGACTGATAATT
ACGCCCGGTACTTTTAAGGAGCGAATCATTAAAAGCATAACCCCCGAAACCCCCACCGAGATCCCTTGTG
GCGATATAAGACTCAATGCGGTCTAATAGCTCGAG
Features (pLannotate 1.2.2; 22 found; start..end, strand, type, name):
     14..148     -  polyA_signal   SV40 poly(A) signal: SV40 polyadenylation signal
    171..254     -  CDS            large T antigen (fragment): large T antigen from SV40 (simian virus 40)
    257..297     +  CDS            rop (fragment): Rop protein, which maintains plasmids at low copy number; rop
    409..427     -  misc_feature   MCS (fragment): pUC18/19 multiple cloning site
    873..2662    -  rep_origin     oriP: Epstein-Barr virus oriP replication origin (Yates et al., 2000)
   2663..2881    -  CDS            gL (fragment): GL_EBVB9 - Experimental evidence at protein level: Swiss-Prot protein existence level 1. The heterodimer glycoprotein H-glycoprotein L is required for the fusion of viral and plasma membranes leading to virus entry into the host cell. Acts as a functional inhibitor of gH and maintains gH in an inhibited form. Upon binding to host integrins, gL dissociates from gH leading to activation of the viral fusion glycoproteins gB and gH. Fusion of EBV with B-lymphocytes requires the additional receptor- binding protein gp42, which forms a complex with gH/gL. The heterodimer gH/gL targets also host EPHA
   2964..4889    -  CDS            EBNA1: Epstein-Barr nuclear antigen 1, also known as EBNA-1 crucial for latent viral infection, and for episomal amplification of vectors containing the oriP origin (Okita et al., 2013)
   4927..5271    -  CDS            BRRF2_EBVB9 (fragment): Protein inferred from homology: Swiss-Prot protein existence level 3. From Epstein-Barr virus (strain B95-8) (HHV-4) (Human herpesvirus 4).
   5274..5297    -  promoter       tet promoter (fragment): E. coli promoter for tetracycline efflux protein gene
   5410..5514    +  promoter       AmpR promoter: bla
   5515..6375    +  CDS            AmpR: β-lactamase; bla; confers resistance to ampicillin, carbenicillin, and related antibiotics
   6546..7134    +  rep_origin     ori: high-copy-number ColE1/pMB1/pBR322/pUC origin of replication
   7180..7338    -  CDS            TcR (fragment): tetracycline efflux protein; tet; confers resistance to tetracycline
   7459..7659    -  CDS            MDV035 (fragment): UL24_GAHVM - Protein inferred from homology: Swiss-Prot protein existence level 3. May play a role in the dispersal of host nucleolin from the nucleolus throughout the nucleus leading to a decrease in ribosome biogenesis. From Gallid herpesvirus 2 (strain Chicken/Md5/ATCC VR-987) (GaHV-2) (Marek's disease herpesvirus type 1).
   7648..7710    +  promoter       Mini-TK promoter: minimal herpes simplex virus (HSV) thymidine kinase promoter
   7753..8790    +  CDS            HygR: hygromycin B phosphotransferase confers resistance to hygromycin
   8832..8880    +  polyA_signal   HSV TK poly(A) signal: herpes simplex virus thymidine kinase polyadenylation signal (Cole and Stacy, 1985)
   9080..9304    +  CDS            gH (fragment): GH_HHV11 - Experimental evidence at protein level: Swiss-Prot protein existence level 1. The heterodimer glycoprotein H-glycoprotein L is required for the fusion of viral and plasma membranes leading to virus entry into the host cell. Following initial binding to host receptor, membrane fusion is mediated by the fusion machinery composed of gB and the heterodimer gH/gL. May also be involved in the fusion between the virion envelope and the outer nuclear membrane during virion morphogenesis. From Human herpesvirus 1 (strain 17) (HHV-1) (Human herpes simplex virus 1).
   9335..9360    -  CDS            bla(M) (fragment): β-lactamase lacking the signal sequence; bla(M); allows cytosolic expression of β-lactamase
   9534..9913    +  enhancer       CMV enhancer: human cytomegalovirus immediate early enhancer
   9915..10114   +  promoter       CMV promoter: human cytomegalovirus (CMV) immediate early promoter
  10172..12133   +  CDS            SLC6A4: SC6A4_HUMAN - Also known as HTT, SERT. Experimental evidence at protein level: Swiss-Prot protein existence level 1. Serotonin transporter whose primary function in the central nervous system involves the regulation of serotonergic signaling via transport of serotonin molecules from the synaptic cleft back into the pre-synaptic terminal for re-utilization. Plays a key role in mediating regulation of the availability of serotonin to other receptors of serotonergic systems. Terminates the action of serotonin and recycles it in a sodium-dependent manner. From Homo sapiens (Human).
