[The description below was written by a language model from this plasmid's Addgene catalogue record and pLannotate feature annotations shown in this document.]
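Description:
pCEP4-SERTF556H-myc is a mammalian expression plasmid built on the Invitrogen pCEP4 episomal backbone, carrying a codon-optimized human serotonin transporter (SERT, gene SLC6A4) with the point mutation F556H. The roughly 2 kb insert was cloned between NheI and XhoI sites, both retained, giving a construct of about 12.1 kb. The transporter coding sequence sits directly downstream of the human cytomegalovirus immediate-early enhancer and promoter, and because the plasmid is circular, transcripts are terminated by the SV40 polyadenylation signal annotated at the start of the sequence record. According to the catalogue entry, a MYC epitope is inserted internally in the second extracellular loop (ECL2); an extracellular tag of this kind generally allows detection of transporter at the cell surface with an anti-MYC antibody. The automated annotation does not list the tag as a separate feature.

The backbone supplies the Epstein-Barr virus oriP origin together with the EBNA1 coding sequence, which cooperate to replicate and retain the plasmid as an extrachromosomal episome in suitable primate cells. A hygromycin B phosphotransferase cassette, driven by an HSV thymidine kinase promoter and ended by the TK polyadenylation signal, allows selection of transfected cells. In E. coli the plasmid is maintained through a high-copy ColE1/pUC-type origin and ampicillin resistance (β-lactamase). The short herpesvirus, tetracycline-resistance, rop and T antigen fragments in the feature table are backbone remnants flanking these elements rather than functional genes.

The depositor describes F556H as conferring a gain-of-function phenotype, and the associated work concerns deep mutagenesis of a transporter for uptake of a non-native substrate, so the plasmid serves to express and characterize this variant in cultured mammalian cells.
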