Addgene plasmid #107495: pCEP4-SERTF556H-myc
Purpose: Mammalian expression plasmid for codon optimized mutant hSERT with internal MYC tag inserted in ECL2, mutation F556H conferring gain of function phenotype
Depositing lab: Erik Procko. Depositing organization: University of Illinois at Urbana-Champaign. Publication: Deep Mutagenesis of a Transporter for Uptake of a Non-Native Substrate Identifies Conformationally Dynamic Regions. Young HJ, Chan M, Selvam B, Szymanski SK, Shukla D, Procko E. bioRxiv 2021.04.19.440442 10.1101/2021.04.19.440442.
Backbone
  Vector backbone: pCEP4
  Backbone manufacturer: Invitrogen
  Backbone size w/o insert (bp): 10410
  Vector type: Mammalian Expression
  Selectable markers: Hygromycin
Growth in bacteria
  Bacterial resistance: Ampicillin, 100 μg/mL
  Growth temperature: 37°C
  Growth strain: DH5alpha
  Copy number: High Copy
Gene/Insert
  Gene/Insert name: Serotonin Transporter (SERT) (alt name: SLC6A4)
  Species: H. sapiens (human)
  Insert size (bp): 1985
  Mutation: F556H
  Entrez Gene: SLC6A4 (a.k.a. 5-HTT, 5-HTTLPR, 5HTT, HTT, OCD1, SERT, SERT1, hSERT)
  Promoter: CMV
  Cloning method: Restriction Enzyme; 5′ cloning site NHE1 (not destroyed); 3′ cloning site XHO1 (not destroyed)
  Sequencing primers: 5′ CMV Forward; 3′ EBV Reverse
Terms and licenses: Academic/Nonprofit Terms; Industry Terms: Not Available to Industry
Depositor comments: Please visit https://doi.org/10.1101/2021.04.19.440442 for bioRxiv preprint.
How to cite: pCEP4-SERTF556H-myc was a gift from Erik Procko (Addgene plasmid # 107495 ; http://n2t.net/addgene:107495 ; RRID:Addgene_107495)
