>Addgene plasmid #107495 | pCEP4-SERTF556H-myc | addgene partial sequence | sequence record 205713 | Addgene Partial NGS Result
CTGCTCCTGTTCCACCGTGGGTCCCTTTGCAGCCAATGCAACTTGGACGTTTTTGGGGTCTCCGGACACC
ATCTCTATGTCTTGGCCCTGATCCTGAGCCGCCCGGGGCTCCTGGTCTTCCGCCTCCTCGTCCTCGTCCT
CTTCCCCGTCCTCGTCCATGGTTATCACCCCCTCTTCTTTGAGGTCCACTGCCGCCGGAGCCTTCTGGTC
CAGATGTGTCTCCCTTCTCTCCTAGGCCATTTCCAGGTCCTGTACCTGGCCCCTCGTCAGACATGATTCA
CACTAAAAGAGATCAATAGACATCTTTATTAGACGACGCTCAGTGAATACAGGGAGTGCAGACTCCTGCC
CCCTCCAACAGCCCCCCCACCCTCATCCCCTTCATGGTCGCTGTCAGACAGATCCAGGTCTGAAAATTCC
CCATCCTCCGAACCATCCTCGTCCTCATCACCAATTACTCGCAGCCCGGAAAACTCCCGCTGAACATCCT
CAAGATTTGCGTCCTGAGCCTCAAGCCAGGCCTCAAATTCCTCGTCCCCCTTTTTGCTGGACGGTAGGGA
TGGGGATTCTCGGGACCCCTCCTCTTCCTCTTCAAGGTCACCAGACAGAGATGCTACTGGGGCAACGGAA
GAAAAGCTGGGTGCGGCCTGTGAGGATCAGCTTATCGATGATAAGCTGTCAAACATGAGAATTCTTGAAG
ACGAAAGGGCCTCGTGATACGCCTATTTTTATAGGTTAATGTCATGATAATAATGGTTTCTTAGACGTCA
GGTGGCACTTTTCGGGGAAATGTGCGCGGAACCCCTATTTGTTTATTTTTCTAAATACATTCAAATATGT
ATCCGCTCATGAGACAATAACCCTGATAAATGCTTCAATAATATTGAAAAAGGAAGAGTATGAGTATTCA
ACATTTCCGTGTCGCCCTTATTCCCTTTTTTGCGGCATTTTGCCTTCCTGTTTTTGCTCACCCAGAAACG
CTGGTGAAAGTAAAAGATGCTGAAGATCAGTTGGGTGCACGAGTGGGTTACATCGAACTGGATCTCAACA
GCGGTAAGATCCTTGAGAGTTTTCGCCCCGAAGAACGTTTTCCAATGATGAGCACTTTTAAAGTTCTGCT
ATGTGGCGCGGTATTATCCCGTGTTGACGCCGGGCAAGAGCAACTCGGTCGCCGCATACACTATTCTCAG
AATGACTTGGTTGAGTACTCACCAGTCACAGAAAAGCATCTTACGGATGGCATGACAGTAAGAGAATTAT
GCAGTGCTGCCATAACCATGAGTGATAACACTGCGGCCAACTTACTTCTGACAACGATCGGAGGACCGAA
GGAGCTAACCGCTTTTTTGCACAACATGGGGGATCATGTAACTCGCCTTGATCGTTGGGAACCGGAGCTG
AATGAAGCCATACCAAACGACGAGCGTGACACCACGATGCCTGCAGCAATGGCAACAACGTTGCGCAAAC
TATTAACTGGCGAACTACTTACTCTAGCTTCCCGGCAACAATTAATAGACTGGATGGAGGCGGATAAAGT
TGCAGGACCACTTCTGCGCTCGGCCCTTCCGGCTGGCTGGTTTATTGCTGATAAATCTGGAGCCGGTGAG
CGTGGGTCTCGCGGTATCATTGCAGCACTGGGGCCAGATGGTAAGCCCTCCCGTATCGTAGTTATCTACA
CGACGGGGAGTCAGGCAACTATGGATGAACGAAATAGACAGATCGCTGAGATAGGTGCCTCACTGATTAA
GCATTGGTAACTGTCAGACCAAGTTTACTCATATATACTTTAGATTGATTTAAAACTTCATTTTTAATTT
AAAAGGATCTAGGTGAAGATCCTTTTTGATAATCTCATGACCAAAATCCCTTAACGTGAGTTTTCGTTCC
ACTGAGCGTCAGACCCCGTAGAAAAGATCAAAGGATCTTCTTGAGATCCTTTTTTTCTGCGCGTAATCTG
CTGCTTGCAAACAAAAAAACCACCGCTACCAGCGGTGGTTTGTTTGCCGGATCAAGAGCTACCAACTCTT
TTTCCGAAGGTAACTGGCTTCAGCAGAGCGCAGATACCAAATACTGTCCTTCTAGTGTAGCCGTAGTTAG
GCCACCACTTCAAGAACTCTGTAGCACCGCCTACATACCTCGCTCTGCTAATCCTGTTACCAGTGGCTGC
TGCCAGTGGCGATAAGTCGTGTCTTACCGGGTTGGACTCAAGACGATAGTTACCGGATAAGGCGCAGCGG
TCGGGCTGAACGGGGGGTTCGTGCACACAGCCCAGCTTGGAGCGAACGACCTACACCGAACTGAGATACC
TACAGCGTGAGCTATGAGAAAGCGCCACGCTTCCCGAAGGGAGAAAGGCGGACAGGTATCCGGTAAGCGG
CAGGGTCGGAACAGGAGAGCGCACGAGGGAGCTTCCAGGGGGAAACGCCTGGTATCTTTATAGTCCTGTC
GGGTTTCGCCACCTCTGACTTGAGCGTCGATTTTTGTGATGCTCGTCAGGGGGGCGGAGCCTATGGAAAA
ACGCCAGCAACGCGGCCTTTTTACGGTTCCTGGCCTTTTGCTGGCCTTGAAGCTGTCCCTGATGGTCGTC
ATCTACCTGCCTGGACAGCATGGCCTGCAACGCGGGCATCCCGATGCCGCCGGAAGCGAGAAGAATCATA
ATGGGGAAGGCCATCCAGCCTCGCGTCGCGAACGCCAGCAAGACGTAGCCCAGCGCGTCGGCCCCGAGAT
GCGCCGCGTGCGGCTGCTGGAGATGGCGGACGCGATGGATATGTTCTGCCAAGGGTTGGTTTGCGCATTC
ACAGTTCTCCGCAAGAATTGATTGGCTCCAATTCTTGGAGTGGTGAATCCGTTAGCGAGGTGCCGCCCTG
CTTCATCCCCGTGGCCCGTTGCTCGCGTTTGCTGGCGGTGTCCCCGGAAGAAATATATTTGCATGTCTTT
AGTTCTATGATGACACAAACCCCGCCCAGCGTCTTGTCATTGGCGAATTCGAACACGCAGATGCAGTCGG
GGCGGCGCGGTCCGAGGTCCACTTCGCATATTAAGGTGACGCGTGTGGCCTCGAACACCGAGCGACCCTG
CAGCGACCCGCTTAACAGCGTCAACAGCGTGCCGCAGATCCCGGGGGGCAATGAGATATGAAAAAGCCTG
AACTCACCGCGACGTCTGTCGAGAAGTTTCTGATCGAAAAGTTCGACAGCGTCTCCGACCTGATGCAGCT
CTCGGAGGGCGAAGAATCTCGTGCTTTCAGCTTCGATGTAGGAGGGCGTGGATATGTCCTGCGGGTAAAT
AGCTGCGCCGATGGTTTCTACAAAGATCGTTATGTTTATCGGCACTTTGCATCGGCCGCGCTCCCGATTC
CGGAAGTGCTTGACATTGGGGAATTCAGCGAGAGCCTGACCTATTGCATCTCCCGCCGTGCACAGGGTGT
CACGTTGCAAGACCTGCCTGAAACCGAACTGCCCGCTGTTCTGCAGCCGGTCGCGGAGGCCATGGATGCG
ATCGCTGCGGCCGATCTTAGCCAGACGAGCGGGTTCGGCCCATTCGGACCGCAAGGAATCGGTCAATACA
CTACATGGCGTGATTTCATATGCGCGATTGCTGATCCCCATGTGTATCACTGGCAAACTGTGATGGACGA
CACCGTCAGTGCGTCCGTCGCGCAGGCTCTCGATGAGCTGATGCTTTGGGCCGAGGACTGCCCCGAAGTC
CGGCACCTCGTGCACGCGGATTTCGGCTCCAACAATGTCCTGACGGACAATGGCCGCATAACAGCGGTCA
TTGACTGGAGCGAGGCGATGTTCGGGGATTCCCAATACGAGGTCGCCAACATCTTCTTCTGGAGGCCGTG
GTTGGCTTGTATGGAGCAGCAGACGCGCTACTTCGAGCGGAGGCATCCGGAGCTTGCAGGATCGCCGCGG
CTCCGGGCGTATATGCTCCGCATTGGTCTTGACCAACTCTATCAGAGCTTGGTTGACGGCAATTTCGATG
ATGCAGCTTGGGCGCAGGGTCGATGCGACGCAATCGTCCGATCCGGAGCCGGGACTGTCGGGCGTACACA
AATCGCCCGCAGAAGCGCGGCCGTCTGGACCGATGGCTGTGTAGAAGTACTCGCCGATAGTGGAAACCGA
CGCCCCAGCACTCGTCCGGATCGGGAGATGGGGGAGGCTAACTGAAACACGGAAGGAGACAATACCGGAA
GGAACCCGCGCTATGACGGCAATAAAAAGACAGAATAAAACGCACGGGTGTTGGGTCGTTTGTTCATAAA
CGCGGGGTTCGGTCCCAGGGCTGGCACTCTGTCGATACCCCACCGAGACCCCATTGGGGCCAATACGCCC
GCGTTTCTTCCTTTTCCCCACCCCACCCCCCAAGTTCGGGTGAAGGCCCAGGGCTCGCAGCCAACGTCGG
GGCGGCAGGCCCTGCCATAGCCACTGGCCCCGTGGGTTAGGGACGGGGTCCCCCATGGGGAATGGTTTAT
GGTTCGTGGGGGTTATTATTTTGGGCGTTGCGTGGGGTCAGGTCCACGACTGGACTGAGCAGACAGACCC
ATGGTTTTTGGATGGCCTGGGCATGGACCGCATGTACTGGCGCGACACGAACACCGGGCGTCTGTGGCTG
CCAAACACCCCCGACCCCCAAAAACCACCGCGCGGATTTCTGGCGTGCCAAGCTAGTCGACCAATTCTCA
TGTTTGACAGCTTATCATCGCAGATCCGGGCAACGTTGTTGCCATTGCTGCAGGCGCAGAACTGGTAGGT
ATGGAAGATCTATACATTGAATCAATATTGGCAATTAGCCATATTAGTCATTGGTTATATAGCATAAATC
AATATTGGCTATTGGCCATTGCATACGTTGTATCTATATCATAATATGTACATTTATATTGGCTCATGTC
CAATATGACCGCCATGTTGACATTGATTATTGACTAGTTATTAATAGTAATCAATTACGGGGTCATTAGT
TCATAGCCCATATATGGAGTTCCGCGTTACATAACTTACGGTAAATGGCCCGCCTGGCTGACCGCCCAAC
GACCCCCGCCCATTGACGTCAATAATGACGTATGTTCCCATAGTAACGCCAATAGGGACTTTCCATTGAC
GTCAATGGGTGGAGTATTTACGGTAAACTGCCCACTTGGCAGTACATCAAGTGTATCATATGCCAAGTCC
GCCCCCTATTGACGTCAATGACGGTAAATGGCCCGCCTGGCATTATGCCCAGTACATGACCTTACGGGAC
TTTCCTACTTGGCAGTACATCTACGTATTAGTCATCGCTATTACCATGGTGATGCGGTTTTGGCAGTACA
CCAATGGGCGTGGATAGCGGTTTGACTCACGGGGATTTCCAAGTCTCCACCCCATTGACGTCAATGGGAG
TTTGTTTTGGCACCAAAATCAACGGGACTTTCCAAAATGTCGTAATAACCCCGCCCCGTTGACGCAAATG
GGCGGTAGGCGTGTACGGTGGGAGGTCTATATAAGCAGAGCTCGTTTAGTGAACCGTCAGATCTCTAGAA
GCTGGGTACCAGCTGCTAGCGCCACCATGGAGACCACCCCCCTGAACAGTCAAAAGCAACTCTCTGCCTG
TGAGGATGGAGAGGACTGTCAGGAGAATGGCGTTCTTCAAAAGGTTGTACCCACCCCTGGAGATAAGGTG
GAAAGCGGCCAGATTTCCAACGGCTACAGCGCCGTGCCATCACCTGGAGCCGGGGATGATACACGGCACA
GCATTCCCGCAACCACCACGACACTGGTTGCAGAGCTTCACCAGGGCGAGAGGGAGACGTGGGGCAAAAA
GGTAGATTTTCTGCTTTCCGTGATCGGTTACGCGGTCGATCTGGGGAACGTGTGGAGGTTCCCTTACATT
TGTTACCAAAACGGAGGGGGTGCCTTCTTGCTGCCCTACACAATTATGGCGATTTTTGGGGGTATCCCGC
TCTTCTACATGGAACTGGCCTTGGGTCAGTACCACCGGAACGGCTGCATTAGCATTTGGCGCAAGATATG
CCCCATTTTCAAGGGAATCGGATACGCAATCTGTATAATCGCGTTCTATATTGCATCATATTACAACACC
ATCATGGCCTGGGCCCTTTATTACTTGATCAGCAGTTTCACCGACCAATTGCCGTGGACGAGCTGTAAGA
ACTCATGGAATACCGGGAACTGTACCAACTACTTCTCTGAGGACAGCTCAGGAGGTAGCGGGGGTGAACA
GAAGCTGATTAGCGAGGAGGACTTGGGCAGTCCAGGCGGAAGCGGCAACATCACTTGGACACTCCATAGT
ACGAGCCCCGCAGAGGAGTTTTACACCAGGCACGTACTGCAGATTCATAGGAGCAAGGGTCTGCAAGACC
TGGGCGGTATTAGCTGGCAGCTCGCATTGTGCATAATGTTGATCTTTACGGTGATCTATTTCTCTATCTG
GAAGGGAGTAAAGACATCCGGCAAGGTGGTGTGGGTGACGGCGACCTTCCCCTACATTATACTCAGCGTG
TTGTTGGTGAGGGGGGCAACCCTGCCTGGGGCCTGGCGAGGCGTGCTGTTCTATCTCAAGCCAAACTGGC
AGAAGCTTCTTGAAACCGGAGTGTGGATCGACGCGGCCGCGCAAATCTTCTTTTCCCTCGGTCCCGGCTT
CGGGGTCCTTCTGGCATTCGCAAGCTACAACAAGTTCAACAATAACTGCTACCAGGACGCCCTCGTGACA
AGTGTAGTGAACTGCATGACCTCTTTCGTGAGCGGGTTTGTGATCTTCACAGTACTCGGATATATGGCTG
AGATGAGGAACGAAGATGTTAGTGAGGTTGCCAAAGACGCTGGCCCGAGCCTGTTGTTCATCACATACGC
CGAGGCTATCGCGAACATGCCCGCATCTACTTTCTTCGCCATCATCTTTTTCCTGATGCTGATAACCCTT
GGGCTGGATAGCACCTTCGCCGGACTGGAGGGTGTCATCACTGCCGTTCTCGACGAGTTCCCCCATGTGT
GGGCCAAGCGACGGGAAAGGTTCGTGCTGGCCGTCGTAATCACATGCTTCTTCGGCTCACTGGTGACCCT
TACCTTTGGCGGTGCGTACGTGGTCAAGCTGCTCGAAGAGTACGCCACTGGACCGGCGGTTCTGACCGTG
GCATTGATCGAGGCCGTGGCCGTAAGCTGGTTTTACGGCATCACGCAGTTCTGTAGGGACGTGAAAGAGA
TGCTGGGCTTTTCTCCCGGTTGGTTTTGGAGGATTTGTTGGGTAGCAATTAGCCCCCTGTTTCTCCTTTT
CATTATTTGCTCTCATCTGATGTCTCCACCGCAGCTCCGACTGTTTCAGTACAACTACCCCTACTGGTCA
ATTATCCTGGGCTATTGTATCGGCACCTCAAGTTTCATCTGCATCCCCACATACATCGCATACAGACTGA
TAATTACGCCCGGTACTTTTAAGGAGCGAATCATTAAAAGCATAACCCCCGAAACCCCCACCGAGATCCC
TTGTGGCGATATAAGACTCAATGCGGTCTAATAGCTCGAGGCCGGCAAGGCCGGATCCAGACATGATAAG
ATACATTGATGAGTTTGGACAAACCACAACTAGAATGCAGTGAAAAAAATGCTTTATTTGTGAAATTTGT
GATGCTATTGCTTTATTTGTAACCATTATAAGCTGCAATAAACAAGTTAACAACAACAATTGCATTCATT
TTATGTTTCAGGTTCAGGGGGAGGTGTGGGAGGTTTTTTAAAGCAAGTAAAACCTCTACAAATGTGGTAT
GGCTGATTATGATCCGGCTGCCTCGCGCGTTTCGGTGATGACGGTGAAAACCTCTGACACATGCAGCTCC
CGGAGACGGTCACAGCTTGTCTGTAAGCGGATGCCGGGAGCAGACAAGCCCGTCAGGGCGCGTCAGCGGG
TGTTGGCGGGTGTCGGGGCGCAGCCATGAGGTCGACTCTAGAGGATCGATCCCCGCCCCGGACGAACTAA
ACCTGACTACGACATCTCTGCCCCTTCTTCGCGGGGCAGTGCATGTAATCCCTTCAGTTGGTTGGTACAA
CTTGCCAACTGGGCCCTGTTCCACATGTGACACGGGGGGGGACCAAACACAAAGGGGTTCTCTGACTGTA
GTTGACATCCTTATAAATGGATGTGCACATTTGCCAACACTGAGTGGCTTTCATCCTGGAGCAGACTTTG
CAGTCTGTGGACTGCAACACAACATTGCCTTTATGTGTAACTCTTGGCTGAAGCTCTTACACCAATGCTG
GGGGACATGTACCTCCCAGGGGCCCAGGAAGACTACGGGAGGCTACACCAACGTCAATCAGAGGGGCCTG
TGTAGCTACCGATAAGCGGACCCTCAAGAGGGCATTAGCAATAGTGTTTATAAGGCCCCCTTGTTAACCC
TAAACGGGTAGCATATGCTTCCCGGGTAGTAGTATATACTATCCAGACTAACCCTAATTCAATAGCATAT
GTTACCCAACGGGAAGCATATGCTATCGAATTAGGGTTAGTAAAAGGGTCCTAAGGAACAGCGATATCTC
CCACCCCATGAGCTGTCACGGTTTTATTTACATGGGGTCAGGATTCCACGAGGGTAGTGAACCATTTTAG
TCACAAGGGCAGTGGCTGAAGATCAAGGAGCGGGCAGTGAACTCTCCTGAATCTTCGCCTGCTTCTTCAT
TCTCCTTCGTTTAGCTAATAGAATAACTGCTGAGTTGTGAACAGTAAGGTGTATGTGAGGTGCTCGAAAA
CAAGGTTTCAGGTGACGCCCCCAGAATAAAATTTGGACGGGGGGTTCAGTGGTGGCATTGTGCTATGACA
CCAATATAACCCTCACAAACCCCTTGGGCAATAAATACTAGTGTAGGAATGAAACATTCTGAATATCTTT
AACAATAGAAATCCATGGGGTGGGGACAAGCCGTAAAGACTGGATGTCCATCTCACACGAATTTATGGCT
ATGGGCAACACATAATCCTAGTGCAATATGATACTGGGGTTATTAAGATGTGTCCCAGGCAGGGACCAAG
ACAGGTGAACCATGTTGTTACACTCTATTTGTAACAAGGGGAAAGAGAGTGGACGCCGACAGCAGCGGAC
TCCACTGGTTGTCTCTAACACCCCCGAAAATTAAACGGGGCTCCACGCCAATGGGGCCCATAAACAAAGA
CAAGTGGCCACTCTTTTTTTTGAAATTGTGGAGTGGGGGCACGCGTCAGCCCCCACACGCCGCCCTGCGG
TTTTGGACTGTAAAATAAGGGTGTAATAACTTGGCTGATTGTAACCCCGCTAACCACTGCGGTCAAACCA
CTTGCCCACAAAACCACTAATGGCACCCCGGGGAATACCTGCATAAGTAGGTGGGCGGGCCAAGATAGGG
GCGCGATTGCTGCGATCTGGAGGACAAATTACACACACTTGCGCCTGAGCGCCAAGCACAGGGTTGTTGG
TCCTCATATTCACGAGGTCGCTGAGAGCACGGTGGGCTAATGTTGCCATGGGTAGCATATACTACCCAAA
TATCTGGATAGCATATGCTATCCTAATCTATATCTGGGTAGCATAGGCTATCCTAATCTATATCTGGGTA
GCATATGCTATCCTAATCTATATCTGGGTAGTATATGCTATCCTAATTTATATCTGGGTAGCATAGGCTA
TCCTAATCTATATCTGGGTAGCATATGCTATCCTAATCTATATCTGGGTAGTATATGCTATCCTAATCTG
TATCCGGGTAGCATATGCTATCCTAATAGAGATTAGGGTAGTATATGCTATCCTAATTTATATCTGGGTA
GCATATACTACCCAAATATCTGGATAGCATATGCTATCCTAATCTATATCTGGGTAGCATATGCTATCCT
AATCTATATCTGGGTAGCATAGGCTATCCTAATCTATATCTGGGTAGCATATGCTATCCTAATCTATATC
TGGGTAGTATATGCTATCCTAATTTATATCTGGGTAGCATAGGCTATCCTAATCTATATCTGGGTAGCAT
ATGCTATCCTAATCTATATCTGGGTAGTATATGCTATCCTAATCTGTATCCGGGTAGCATATGCTATCCT
CATGCATATACAGTCAGCATATGATACCCAGTAGTAGAGTGGGAGTGCTATCCTTTGCATATGCCGCCAC
CTCCCAAGGGGGCGTGAATTTTCGCTGCTTGTCCTTTTCCTGCTGGTTGCTCCCATTCTTAGGTGAATTT
AAGGAGGCCAGGCTAAAGCCGTCGCATGTCTGATTGCTCACCAGGTAAATGTCGCTAATGTTTTCCAACG
CGAGAAGGTGTTGAGCGCGGAGCTGAGTGACGTGACAACATGGGTATGCCCAATTGCCCCATGTTGGGAG
GACGAAAATGGTGACAAGACAGATGGCCAGAAATACACCAACAGCACGCATGATGTCTACTGGGGATTTA
TTCTTTAGTGCGGGGGAATACACGGCTTTTAATACGATTGAGGGCGTCTCCTAACAAGTTACATCACTCC
TGCCCTTCCTCACCCTCATCTCCATCACCTCCTTCATCTCCGTCATCTCCGTCATCACCCTCCGCGGCAG
CCCCTTCCACCATAGGTGGAAACCAGGGAGGCAAATCTACTCCATCGTCAAAGCTGCACACAGTCACCCT
GATATTGCAGGTAGGAGCGGGCTTTGTCATAACAAGGTCCTTAATCGCATCCTTCAAAACCTCAGCAAAT
ATATGAGTTTGTAAAAAGACCATGAAATAACAGACAATGGACTCCCTTAGCGGGCCAGGTTGTGGGCCGG
GTCCAGGGGCCATTCCAAAGGGGAGACGACTCAATGGTGTAAGACGACATTGTGGAATAGCAAGGGCAGT
TCCTCGCCTTAGGTTGTAAAGGGAGGTCTTACTACCTCCATATACGAACACACCGGCGACCCAAGTTCCT
TCGTCGGTAGTCCTTTCTACGTGACTCCTAGCCAGGAGAGCTCTTAAACCTTCTGCAATGTTCTCAAATT
TCGGGTTGGAACCTCCTTGACCACGATGCTTTCCAAACCACCCTCCTTTTTTGCGCCTGCCTCCATCACC
CTGACCCCGGGGTCCAGTGCTTGGGCCTTCTCCTGGGTCATCTGCGGGGCCCTGCTCTATCGCTCCCGGG
GGCACGTCAGGCTCACCATCTGGGCCACCTTCTTGGTGGTATTCAAAATAATCGGCTTCCCCTACAGGGT
GGAAAAATGGCCTTCTACCTGGAGGGGGCCTGCGCGGTGGAGACCCGGATGATGATGACTGACTACTGGG
ACTCCTGGGCCTCTTTTCTCCACGTCCACGACCTCTCCCCCTGGCTCTTTCACGACTTCCCCCCCTGGCT
CTTTCACGTCCTCTACCCCGGCGGCCTCCACTACCTCCTCGACCCCGGCCTCCACTACCTCCTCGACCCC
GGCCTCCACTGCCTCCTCGACCCCGGCCTCCACCTCCTGCTCCTGCCCCTCCTGCTCCTGCCCCTCCTCC
TGCTCCTGCCCCTCCT
